Addgene plasmid #111840: pCEP4-DU422gp160-QES.c03
Purpose: Mammalian expression plasmid for Env from the DU422 HIV-1 isolate; QES mutant with enhanced binding to PG16
Depositing lab: Erik Procko. Depositing organization: University of Illinois at Urbana-Champaign. Publication: Conformational engineering of HIV-1 Env based on mutational tolerance in the CD4 and PG16 bound states. Heredia JD, Park J, Choi H, Gill KS, Procko E. J Virol. 2019 Mar 20. pii: JVI.00219-19. doi: 10.1128/JVI.00219-19. PubMed 30894475.
Backbone
  Vector backbone: pCEP4
  Backbone manufacturer: Invitrogen
  Backbone size w/o insert (bp): 10393
  Total vector size (bp): 12958
  Vector type: Mammalian Expression
  Selectable markers: Hygromycin
Growth in bacteria
  Bacterial resistance: Ampicillin, 100 μg/mL
  Growth temperature: 37°C
  Growth strain: DH5alpha
  Copy number: High Copy
Gene/Insert
  Gene/Insert name: HIV-1 (DU422.1) Env (alt names: gp160; Env)
  Species: Human immunodeficiency virus 1
  Insert size (bp): 2565
  Mutation: Codon-optimized synthetic gene; mutations V181L;V254T;V255M
  GenBank ID: ABD83641.1
  Promoter: CMV
  Tag / fusion protein: CD5 leader sequence (N terminal on insert)
  Cloning method: Restriction Enzyme; 5′ cloning site NheI (not destroyed); 3′ cloning site XhoI (not destroyed)
  Sequencing primers: 5′ CMV_fwd; 3′ EBV_rev
Terms and licenses: Academic/Nonprofit Terms; Industry Terms: Not Available to Industry
How to cite: pCEP4-DU422gp160-QES.c03 was a gift from Erik Procko (Addgene plasmid # 111840 ; http://n2t.net/addgene:111840 ; RRID:Addgene_111840)
