[The description below was written by a language model from this plasmid's Addgene catalogue record and pLannotate feature annotations shown in this document.]
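Description:
pCEP4-DU422gp160-QES.c03 is a 12,958 bp mammalian expression plasmid built on the Invitrogen pCEP4 episomal backbone. It carries the Epstein-Barr virus oriP origin together with the EBNA1 coding sequence, a pairing that allows the plasmid to replicate and persist extrachromosomally in suitable primate cells rather than relying on integration. Mammalian selection is provided by a hygromycin resistance gene driven by the HSV thymidine kinase promoter and terminated by the HSV TK polyadenylation signal. In E. coli the plasmid is propagated at high copy from a ColE1/pUC-type origin under ampicillin selection (β-lactamase with its own promoter). The short annotated fragments of EBV and HSV glycoprotein genes, BRRF2, tetracycline resistance, rop and SV40 large T antigen are backbone remnants flanking these elements, not functional payload.

The insert, cloned between NheI and XhoI sites, is a codon-optimized synthetic gene of about 2.6 kb encoding full-length Env (gp160) from the HIV-1 DU422 isolate, with an N-terminal CD5 leader sequence listed as the fusion, which serves as the secretory signal peptide. Transcription is driven by the human CMV immediate-early enhancer and promoter, and an SV40 polyadenylation signal lies just downstream of the coding sequence. The Env sequence carries three substitutions, V181L, V254T and V255M, which define the "QES" mutant described as having enhanced binding to PG16, a broadly neutralizing antibody that recognizes a quaternary epitope on the Env trimer. The construct comes from work on conformational engineering of Env based on mutational tolerance in the CD4- and PG16-bound states, and is used to express this Env variant in mammalian cells.
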