Features (pLannotate 1.2.2; 19 found; start..end, strand, type, name):
    475..2264    -  rep_origin     oriP: Epstein-Barr virus oriP replication origin (Yates et al., 2000)
   2269..2487    -  CDS            gL (fragment): GL_EBVB9 - Experimental evidence at protein level: Swiss-Prot protein existence level 1. The heterodimer glycoprotein H-glycoprotein L is required for the fusion of viral and plasma membranes leading to virus entry into the host cell. Acts as a functional inhibitor of gH and maintains gH in an inhibited form. Upon binding to host integrins, gL dissociates from gH leading to activation of the viral fusion glycoproteins gB and gH. Fusion of EBV with B-lymphocytes requires the additional receptor- binding protein gp42, which forms a complex with gH/gL. The heterodimer gH/gL targets also host EPHA
   2570..4495    -  CDS            EBNA1: Epstein-Barr nuclear antigen 1, also known as EBNA-1 crucial for latent viral infection, and for episomal amplification of vectors containing the oriP origin (Okita et al., 2013)
   4533..4877    -  CDS            BRRF2_EBVB9 (fragment): Protein inferred from homology: Swiss-Prot protein existence level 3. From Epstein-Barr virus (strain B95-8) (HHV-4) (Human herpesvirus 4).
   4880..4903    -  promoter       tet promoter (fragment): E. coli promoter for tetracycline efflux protein gene
   5016..5120    +  promoter       AmpR promoter: bla
   5121..5981    +  CDS            AmpR: β-lactamase; bla; confers resistance to ampicillin, carbenicillin, and related antibiotics
   6152..6740    +  rep_origin     ori: high-copy-number ColE1/pMB1/pBR322/pUC origin of replication
   6930..7274    -  CDS            TcR (fragment): tetracycline efflux protein; tet; confers resistance to tetracycline
   7357..7502    +  promoter       HSV TK promoter: herpes simplex virus thymidine kinase promoter
   7542..8567    +  CDS            HygR: aminoglycoside phosphotransferase from E. coli; aph(4)-Ia; confers resistance to hygromycin
   8632..8680    +  polyA_signal   HSV TK poly(A) signal: herpes simplex virus thymidine kinase polyadenylation signal (Cole and Stacy, 1985)
   8880..9104    +  CDS            gH (fragment): GH_HHV11 - Experimental evidence at protein level: Swiss-Prot protein existence level 1. The heterodimer glycoprotein H-glycoprotein L is required for the fusion of viral and plasma membranes leading to virus entry into the host cell. Following initial binding to host receptor, membrane fusion is mediated by the fusion machinery composed of gB and the heterodimer gH/gL. May also be involved in the fusion between the virion envelope and the outer nuclear membrane during virion morphogenesis. From Human herpesvirus 1 (strain 17) (HHV-1) (Human herpes simplex virus 1).
   9333..9712    +  enhancer       CMV enhancer: human cytomegalovirus immediate early enhancer
   9714..9913    +  promoter       CMV promoter: human cytomegalovirus (CMV) immediate early promoter
  10010..12523   +  CDS            env: ENV_HV1S3 - Experimental evidence at protein level: Swiss-Prot protein existence level 1. [Transmembrane protein gp41]: Acts as a class I viral fusion protein. Under the current model, the protein has at least 3 conformational states: pre-fusion native state, pre-hairpin intermediate state, and post-fusion hairpin state. During fusion of viral and target intracellular membranes, the coiled coil regions (heptad repeats) assume a trimer-of-hairpins structure, positioning the fusion peptide in close proximity to the C-terminal region of the ectodomain. The formation of this structure appears to d
  12549..12683   -  polyA_signal   SV40 poly(A) signal: SV40 polyadenylation signal
  12706..12788   -  CDS            large T antigen (fragment): large T antigen from SV40 (simian virus 40)
  12791..12831   +  CDS            rop (fragment): Rop protein, which maintains plasmids at low copy number; rop
>Addgene plasmid #111840 | pCEP4-DU422gp160-QES.c03 | depositor full sequence | sequence record 210180 | pCEP4-DU422gp160-QES.c03 sequence 12958 bps
GCCCCGCCGCCGGACGAACTAAACCTGACTACGGCATCTCTGCCCCTTCTTCGCTGGTACGAGGAGCGCT
TTTGTTTTGTATTCGGGGCAGTGCATGTAATCCCTTCAGTTGGTTGGTACAACTTGCCAACTGGGCCCTG
TTCCACATGTGACACGGGGGGGGACCAAACACAAAGGGGTTCTCTGACTGTAGTTGACATCCTTATAAAT
GGATGTGCACATTTGCCAACACTGAGTGGCTTTCATCCTGGAGCAGACTTTGCATGCTGTGGACTGCAAC
ACAACATTGCCTTTATGTGTAACTCTTGGCTGAAGCTCTTACACCAATGCTGGGGGACATGTACCTCCCA
GGGGCCCAGGAAGACTACGGGAGGCTACACCAACGTCAATCAGAGGGGCCTGTGTAGCTACCGATAAGCG
GACCCTCAAGAGGGCATTAGCAATAGTGTTTATAAGGCCCCCTTGTTAACCCTAAACGGGTAGCATATGC
TTCCCGGGTAGTAGTATATACTATCCAGACTAACCCTAATTCAATAGCATATGTTACCCAACGGGAAGCA
TATGCTATCGAATTAGGGTTAGTAAAAGGGTCCTAAGGAACAGCGATATCTCCCACCCCATGAGCTGTCA
CGGTTTTATTTACATGGGGTCAGGATTCCACGAGGGTAGTGAACCATTTTAGTCACAAGGGCAGTGGCTG
AAGATCAAGGAGCGGGCAGTGAACTCTCCTGAATCTTCGCCTGCTTCTTCATTCTCCTTCGTTTAGCTAA
TAGAATAACTGCTGAGTTGTGAACAGTAAGGTGTATGTGAGGTGCTCGAAAACAAGGTTTCAGGTGACGC
CCCCAGAATAAAATTTGGACGGGGGGTTCAGTGGTGGCATTGTGCTATGACACCAATATAACCCTCACAA
ACCCCTTGGGCAATAAATACTAGTGTAGGAATGAAACATTCTGAATATCTTTAACAATAGAAATCCATGG
GGTGGGGACAAGCCGTAAAGACTGGATGTCCATCTCACACGAATTTATGGCTATGGGCAACACATAATCC
TAGTGCAATATGATACTGGGGTTATTAAGATGTGTCCCAGGCAGGGACCAAGACAGGTGAACCATGTTGT
TACACTCTATTTGTAACAAGGGGAAAGAGAGTGGACGCCGACAGCAGCGGACTCCACTGGTTGTCTCTAA
CACCCCCGAAAATTAAACGGGGCTCCACGCCAATGGGGCCCATAAACAAAGACAAGTGGCCACTCTTTTT
TTTGAAATTGTGGAGTGGGGGCACGCGTCAGCCCCCACACGCCGCCCTGCGGTTTTGGACTGTAAAATAA
GGGTGTAATAACTTGGCTGATTGTAACCCCGCTAACCACTGCGGTCAAACCACTTGCCCACAAAACCACT
AATGGCACCCCGGGGAATACCTGCATAAGTAGGTGGGCGGGCCAAGATAGGGGCGCGATTGCTGCGATCT
GGAGGACAAATTACACACACTTGCGCCTGAGCGCCAAGCACAGGGTTGTTGGTCCTCATATTCACGAGGT
CGCTGAGAGCACGGTGGGCTAATGTTGCCATGGGTAGCATATACTACCCAAATATCTGGATAGCATATGC
TATCCTAATCTATATCTGGGTAGCATAGGCTATCCTAATCTATATCTGGGTAGCATATGCTATCCTAATC
TATATCTGGGTAGTATATGCTATCCTAATTTATATCTGGGTAGCATAGGCTATCCTAATCTATATCTGGG
TAGCATATGCTATCCTAATCTATATCTGGGTAGTATATGCTATCCTAATCTGTATCCGGGTAGCATATGC
TATCCTAATAGAGATTAGGGTAGTATATGCTATCCTAATTTATATCTGGGTAGCATATACTACCCAAATA
TCTGGATAGCATATGCTATCCTAATCTATATCTGGGTAGCATATGCTATCCTAATCTATATCTGGGTAGC
ATAGGCTATCCTAATCTATATCTGGGTAGCATATGCTATCCTAATCTATATCTGGGTAGTATATGCTATC
CTAATTTATATCTGGGTAGCATAGGCTATCCTAATCTATATCTGGGTAGCATATGCTATCCTAATCTATA
TCTGGGTAGTATATGCTATCCTAATCTGTATCCGGGTAGCATATGCTATCCTCATGCATATACAGTCAGC
ATATGATACCCAGTAGTAGAGTGGGAGTGCTATCCTTTGCATATGCCGCCACCTCCCAAGGGGGCGTGAA
TTTTCGCTGCTTGTCCTTTTCCTGCATGCTGGTTGCTCCCATTCTTAGGTGAATTTAAGGAGGCCAGGCT
AAAGCCGTCGCATGTCTGATTGCTCACCAGGTAAATGTCGCTAATGTTTTCCAACGCGAGAAGGTGTTGA
GCGCGGAGCTGAGTGACGTGACAACATGGGTATGCCCAATTGCCCCATGTTGGGAGGACGAAAATGGTGA
CAAGACAGATGGCCAGAAATACACCAACAGCACGCATGATGTCTACTGGGGATTTATTCTTTAGTGCGGG
GGAATACACGGCTTTTAATACGATTGAGGGCGTCTCCTAACAAGTTACATCACTCCTGCCCTTCCTCACC
CTCATCTCCATCACCTCCTTCATCTCCGTCATCTCCGTCATCACCCTCCGCGGCAGCCCCTTCCACCATA
GGTGGAAACCAGGGAGGCAAATCTACTCCATCGTCAAAGCTGCACACAGTCACCCTGATATTGCAGGTAG
GAGCGGGCTTTGTCATAACAAGGTCCTTAATCGCATCCTTCAAAACCTCAGCAAATATATGAGTTTGTAA
AAAGACCATGAAATAACAGACAATGGACTCCCTTAGCGGGCCAGGTTGTGGGCCGGGTCCAGGGGCCATT
CCAAAGGGGAGACGACTCAATGGTGTAAGACGACATTGTGGAATAGCAAGGGCAGTTCCTCGCCTTAGGT
TGTAAAGGGAGGTCTTACTACCTCCATATACGAACACACCGGCGACCCAAGTTCCTTCGTCGGTAGTCCT
TTCTACGTGACTCCTAGCCAGGAGAGCTCTTAAACCTTCTGCAATGTTCTCAAATTTCGGGTTGGAACCT
CCTTGACCACGATGCTTTCCAAACCACCCTCCTTTTTTGCGCCTGCCTCCATCACCCTGACCCCGGGGTC
CAGTGCTTGGGCCTTCTCCTGGGTCATCTGCGGGGCCCTGCTCTATCGCTCCCGGGGGCACGTCAGGCTC
ACCATCTGGGCCACCTTCTTGGTGGTATTCAAAATAATCGGCTTCCCCTACAGGGTGGAAAAATGGCCTT
CTACCTGGAGGGGGCCTGCGCGGTGGAGACCCGGATGATGATGACTGACTACTGGGACTCCTGGGCCTCT
TTTCTCCACGTCCACGACCTCTCCCCCTGGCTCTTTCACGACTTCCCCCCCTGGCTCTTTCACGTCCTCT
ACCCCGGCGGCCTCCACTACCTCCTCGACCCCGGCCTCCACTACCTCCTCGACCCCGGCCTCCACTGCCT
CCTCGACCCCGGCCTCCACCTCCTGCTCCTGCCCCTCCTGCTCCTGCCCCTCCTCCTGCTCCTGCCCCTC
CTGCCCCTCCTGCTCCTGCCCCTCCTGCCCCTCCTGCTCCTGCCCCTCCTGCCCCTCCTGCTCCTGCCCC
TCCTGCCCCTCCTCCTGCTCCTGCCCCTCCTGCCCCTCCTCCTGCTCCTGCCCCTCCTGCCCCTCCTGCT
CCTGCCCCTCCTGCCCCTCCTGCTCCTGCCCCTCCTGCCCCTCCTGCTCCTGCCCCTCCTGCTCCTGCCC
CTCCTGCTCCTGCCCCTCCTGCTCCTGCCCCTCCTGCCCCTCCTGCCCCTCCTCCTGCTCCTGCCCCTCC
TGCTCCTGCCCCTCCTGCCCCTCCTGCCCCTCCTGCTCCTGCCCCTCCTCCTGCTCCTGCCCCTCCTGCC
CCTCCTGCCCCTCCTCCTGCTCCTGCCCCTCCTGCCCCTCCTCCTGCTCCTGCCCCTCCTCCTGCTCCTG
CCCCTCCTGCCCCTCCTGCCCCTCCTCCTGCTCCTGCCCCTCCTGCCCCTCCTCCTGCTCCTGCCCCTCC
TCCTGCTCCTGCCCCTCCTGCCCCTCCTGCCCCTCCTCCTGCTCCTGCCCCTCCTCCTGCTCCTGCCCCT
CCTGCCCCTCCTGCCCCTCCTGCCCCTCCTCCTGCTCCTGCCCCTCCTCCTGCTCCTGCCCCTCCTGCTC
CTGCCCCTCCCGCTCCTGCTCCTGCTCCTGTTCCACCGTGGGTCCCTTTGCAGCCAATGCAACTTGGACG
TTTTTGGGGTCTCCGGACACCATCTCTATGTCTTGGCCCTGATCCTGAGCCGCCCGGGGCTCCTGGTCTT
CCGCCTCCTCGTCCTCGTCCTCTTCCCCGTCCTCGTCCATGGTTATCACCCCCTCTTCTTTGAGGTCCAC
TGCCGCCGGAGCCTTCTGGTCCAGATGTGTCTCCCTTCTCTCCTAGGCCATTTCCAGGTCCTGTACCTGG
CCCCTCGTCAGACATGATTCACACTAAAAGAGATCAATAGACATCTTTATTAGACGACGCTCAGTGAATA
CAGGGAGTGCAGACTCCTGCCCCCTCCAACAGCCCCCCCACCCTCATCCCCTTCATGGTCGCTGTCAGAC
AGATCCAGGTCTGAAAATTCCCCATCCTCCGAACCATCCTCGTCCTCATCACCAATTACTCGCAGCCCGG
AAAACTCCCGCTGAACATCCTCAAGATTTGCGTCCTGAGCCTCAAGCCAGGCCTCAAATTCCTCGTCCCC
CTTTTTGCTGGACGGTAGGGATGGGGATTCTCGGGACCCCTCCTCTTCCTCTTCAAGGTCACCAGACAGA
GATGCTACTGGGGCAACGGAAGAAAAGCTGGGTGCGGCCTGTGAGGATCAGCTTATCGATGATAAGCTGT
CAAACATGAGAATTCTTGAAGACGAAAGGGCCTCGTGATACGCCTATTTTTATAGGTTAATGTCATGATA
ATAATGGTTTCTTAGACGTCAGGTGGCACTTTTCGGGGAAATGTGCGCGGAACCCCTATTTGTTTATTTT
TCTAAATACATTCAAATATGTATCCGCTCATGAGACAATAACCCTGATAAATGCTTCAATAATATTGAAA
AAGGAAGAGTATGAGTATTCAACATTTCCGTGTCGCCCTTATTCCCTTTTTTGCGGCATTTTGCCTTCCT
GTTTTTGCTCACCCAGAAACGCTGGTGAAAGTAAAAGATGCTGAAGATCAGTTGGGTGCACGAGTGGGTT
ACATCGAACTGGATCTCAACAGCGGTAAGATCCTTGAGAGTTTTCGCCCCGAAGAACGTTTTCCAATGAT
GAGCACTTTTAAAGTTCTGCTATGTGGCGCGGTATTATCCCGTGTTGACGCCGGGCAAGAGCAACTCGGT
CGCCGCATACACTATTCTCAGAATGACTTGGTTGAGTACTCACCAGTCACAGAAAAGCATCTTACGGATG
GCATGACAGTAAGAGAATTATGCAGTGCTGCCATAACCATGAGTGATAACACTGCGGCCAACTTACTTCT
GACAACGATCGGAGGACCGAAGGAGCTAACCGCTTTTTTGCACAACATGGGGGATCATGTAACTCGCCTT
GATCGTTGGGAACCGGAGCTGAATGAAGCCATACCAAACGACGAGCGTGACACCACGATGCCTGCAGCAA
TGGCAACAACGTTGCGCAAACTATTAACTGGCGAACTACTTACTCTAGCTTCCCGGCAACAATTAATAGA
CTGGATGGAGGCGGATAAAGTTGCAGGACCACTTCTGCGCTCGGCCCTTCCGGCTGGCTGGTTTATTGCT
GATAAATCTGGAGCCGGTGAGCGTGGGTCTCGCGGTATCATTGCAGCACTGGGGCCAGATGGTAAGCCCT
CCCGTATCGTAGTTATCTACACGACGGGGAGTCAGGCAACTATGGATGAACGAAATAGACAGATCGCTGA
GATAGGTGCCTCACTGATTAAGCATTGGTAACTGTCAGACCAAGTTTACTCATATATACTTTAGATTGAT
TTAAAACTTCATTTTTAATTTAAAAGGATCTAGGTGAAGATCCTTTTTGATAATCTCATGACCAAAATCC
CTTAACGTGAGTTTTCGTTCCACTGAGCGTCAGACCCCGTAGAAAAGATCAAAGGATCTTCTTGAGATCC
TTTTTTTCTGCGCGTAATCTGCTGCTTGCAAACAAAAAAACCACCGCTACCAGCGGTGGTTTGTTTGCCG
GATCAAGAGCTACCAACTCTTTTTCCGAAGGTAACTGGCTTCAGCAGAGCGCAGATACCAAATACTGTCC
TTCTAGTGTAGCCGTAGTTAGGCCACCACTTCAAGAACTCTGTAGCACCGCCTACATACCTCGCTCTGCT
AATCCTGTTACCAGTGGCTGCTGCCAGTGGCGATAAGTCGTGTCTTACCGGGTTGGACTCAAGACGATAG
TTACCGGATAAGGCGCAGCGGTCGGGCTGAACGGGGGGTTCGTGCACACAGCCCAGCTTGGAGCGAACGA
CCTACACCGAACTGAGATACCTACAGCGTGAGCTATGAGAAAGCGCCACGCTTCCCGAAGGGAGAAAGGC
GGACAGGTATCCGGTAAGCGGCAGGGTCGGAACAGGAGAGCGCACGAGGGAGCTTCCAGGGGGAAACGCC
TGGTATCTTTATAGTCCTGTCGGGTTTCGCCACCTCTGACTTGAGCGTCGATTTTTGTGATGCTCGTCAG
GGGGGCGGAGCCTATGGAAAAACGCCAGCAACGCGGCCTTTTTACGGTTCCTGGCCTTTTGCTGCGCCGC
GTGCGGCTGCTGGAGATGGCGGACGCGATGGATATGTTCTGCCAAGGGTTGGTTTGCGCATTCACAGTTC
TCCGCAAGAATTGATTGGCTCCAATTCTTGGAGTGGTGAATCCGTTAGCGAGGTGCCGCCGGCTTCCATT
CAGGTCGAGGTGGCCCGGCTCCATGCACCGCGACGCAACGCGGGGAGGCAGACAAGGTATAGGGCGGCGC
CTACAATCCATGCCAACCCGTTCCATGTGCTCGCCGAGGCGGCATAAATCGCCGTGACGATCAGCGGTCC
AGTGATCGAAGTTAGGCTGGTAAGAGCCGCGAGCGATCCTTGAAGCTGTCCCTGATGGTCGTCATCTACC
TGCCTGGACAGCATGGCCTGCAACGCGGGCATCCCGATGCCGCCGGAAGCGAGAAGAATCATAATGGGGA
AGGCCATCCAGCCTCGCGTCGCGAACGCCAGCAAGACGTAGCCCAGCGCGTCGGCCGCCATGCCCTGCTT
CATCCCCGTGGCCCGTTGCTCGCGTTTGCTGGCGGTGTCCCCGGAAGAAATATATTTGCATGTCTTTAGT
TCTATGATGACACAAACCCCGCCCAGCGTCTTGTCATTGGCGAATTCGAACACGCAGATGCAGTCGGGGC
GGCGCGGTCCCAGGTCCACTTCGCATATTAAGGTGACGCGTGTGGCCTCGAACACCGAGCGACCCTGCAG
CGACCCGCTTAACAGCGTCAACAGCGTGCCGCAGATCCCGGGCAATGAGATATGAAAAAGCCTGAACTCA
CCGCGACGTCTGTCGAGAAGTTTCTGATCGAAAAGTTCGACAGCGTCTCCGACCTGATGCAGCTCTCGGA
GGGCGAAGAATCTCGTGCTTTCAGCTTCGATGTAGGAGGGCGTGGATATGTCCTGCGGGTAAATAGCTGC
GCCGATGGTTTCTACAAAGATCGTTATGTTTATCGGCACTTTGCATCGGCCGCGCTCCCGATTCCGGAAG
TGCTTGACATTGGGGAATTCAGCGAGAGCCTGACCTATTGCATCTCCCGCCGTGCACAGGGTGTCACGTT
GCAAGACCTGCCTGAAACCGAACTGCCCGCTGTTCTGCAGCCGGTCGCGGAGGCCATGGATGCGATCGCT
GCGGCCGATCTTAGCCAGACGAGCGGGTTCGGCCCATTCGGACCGCAAGGAATCGGTCAATACACTACAT
GGCGTGATTTCATATGCGCGATTGCTGATCCCCATGTGTATCACTGGCAAACTGTGATGGACGACACCGT
CAGTGCGTCCGTCGCGCAGGCTCTCGATGAGCTGATGCTTTGGGCCGAGGACTGCCCCGAAGTCCGGCAC
CTCGTGCACGCGGATTTCGGCTCCAACAATGTCCTGACGGACAATGGCCGCATAACAGCGGTCATTGACT
GGAGCGAGGCGATGTTCGGGGATTCCCAATACGAGGTCGCCAACATCTTCTTCTGGAGGCCGTGGTTGGC
TTGTATGGAGCAGCAGACGCGCTACTTCGAGCGGAGGCATCCGGAGCTTGCAGGATCGCCGCGGCTCCGG
GCGTATATGCTCCGCATTGGTCTTGACCAACTCTATCAGAGCTTGGTTGACGGCAATTTCGATGATGCAG
CTTGGGCGCAGGGTCGATGCGACGCAATCGTCCGATCCGGAGCCGGGACTGTCGGGCGTACACAAATCGC
CCGCAGAAGCGCGGCCGTCTGGACCGATGGCTGTGTAGAAGTACTCGCCGATAGTGGAAACCGACGCCCC
AGCACTCGTCCGAGGGCAAAGGAATAGGGGAGATGGGGGAGGCTAACTGAAACACGGAAGGAGACAATAC
CGGAAGGAACCCGCGCTATGACGGCAATAAAAAGACAGAATAAAACGCACGGGTGTTGGGTCGTTTGTTC
ATAAACGCGGGGTTCGGTCCCAGGGCTGGCACTCTGTCGATACCCCACCGAGACCCCATTGGGGCCAATA
CGCCCGCGTTTCTTCCTTTTCCCCACCCCACCCCCCAAGTTCGGGTGAAGGCCCAGGGCTCGCAGCCAAC
GTCGGGGCGGCAGGCCCTGCCATAGCCACTGGCCCCGTGGGTTAGGGACGGGGTCCCCCATGGGGAATGG
TTTATGGTTCGTGGGGGTTATTATTTTGGGCGTTGCGTGGGGTCTGGTCCACGACTGGACTGAGCAGACA
GACCCATGGTTTTTGGATGGCCTGGGCATGGACCGCATGTACTGGCGCGACACGAACACCGGGCGTCTGT
GGCTGCCAAACACCCCCGACCCCCAAAAACCACCGCGCGGATTTCTGGCGTGCCAAGCTAGTCGACCAAT
TCTCATGTTTGACAGCTTATCATCGCAGATCCGGGCAACGTTGTTGCATTGCTGCAGGCGCAGAACTGGT
AGGTATGGAAGATCTATACATTGAATCAATATTGGCAATTAGCCATATTAGTCATTGGTTATATAGCATA
AATCAATATTGGCTATTGGCCATTGCATACGTTGTATCTATATCATAATATGTACATTTATATTGGCTCA
TGTCCAATATGACCGCCATGTTGACATTGATTATTGACTAGTTATTAATAGTAATCAATTACGGGGTCAT
TAGTTCATAGCCCATATATGGAGTTCCGCGTTACATAACTTACGGTAAATGGCCCGCCTGGCTGACCGCC
CAACGACCCCCGCCCATTGACGTCAATAATGACGTATGTTCCCATAGTAACGCCAATAGGGACTTTCCAT
TGACGTCAATGGGTGGAGTATTTACGGTAAACTGCCCACTTGGCAGTACATCAAGTGTATCATATGCCAA
GTCCGCCCCCTATTGACGTCAATGACGGTAAATGGCCCGCCTGGCATTATGCCCAGTACATGACCTTACG
GGACTTTCCTACTTGGCAGTACATCTACGTATTAGTCATCGCTATTACCATGGTGATGCGGTTTTGGCAG
TACACCAATGGGCGTGGATAGCGGTTTGACTCACGGGGATTTCCAAGTCTCCACCCCATTGACGTCAATG
GGAGTTTGTTTTGGCACCAAAATCAACGGGACTTTCCAAAATGTCGTAATAACCCCGCCCCGTTGACGCA
AATGGGCGGTAGGCGTGTACGGTGGGAGGTCTATATAAGCAGAGCTCGTTTAGTGAACCGTCAGATCTCT
AGAAGCTGGGTACCAGCTGCTAGCGCCACCATGCCCATGGGTTCCCTCCAACCACTTGCAACGCTTTATC
TGCTCGGCATGCTTGTAGCGTCAGTGCTTGCAAATCTCGACCTTTGGGTCACCGTATACTACGGAGTCCC
CGTGTGGAAAGAGGCTAAGACGACCCTGTTTTGTGCGTCAGACGCGAAAGCGTATGACAAGGAAGTGCAT
AACGTGTGGGCAACACACGCATGTGTTCCGACGGACCCTAACCCGCAGGAAATCGTCCTTGAAAACGTGA
CCGAAAACTTCAACATGTGGAAGAACGACATGGTTGACCAAATGCACGAGGACATAATCAGTCTTTGGGA
TCAATCCTTGAAGCCCTGTGTGAAGCTGACGCCTTTGTGCGTAACTTTGAACTGTAAAAACGTAAATATT
TCAGCGAATGCTAACGCGACCGCTACACTTAATTCAAGTATGAACGGCGAAATAAAGAATTGCTCCTTCA
ACACCACGACAGAACTTAGAGATAAAAAGCAAAAAGTCTACGCCCTTTTCTATAAACCGGATCTCGTGCC
ACTTAACGGTGGTGAGCACAATGAGACAGGTGAGTACATTCTCATCAACTGCAATTCATCTACAATAACG
CAAGCATGTCCGAAAGTTTCCTTCGATCCGATCCCTATTCACTACTGCGCTCCTGCAGGGTACGCCATAC
TGAAGTGTAACAATAAAACGTTTAACGGAACAGGCCCTTGCAATAATGTAAGTACTGTCCAGTGCACGCA
TGGCATAAAACCCACCATGAGCACACAACTTCTTCTTAACGGATCACTCGCCGAGGAAGAGATCATCGTG
CGAAGTGAGAACTTGACGAATAATATAAAGACGATCATAGTCCATCTCAACAAGTCCGTCGAGATTAAAT
GCACTAGGCCCAACAACAATACGCGGAAATCCGTACGGATAGGTCCTGGACAAACATTCTATGCTACCGG
TGAGATTATAGGTGATATACGCGAAGCTCATTGCAATATCAGTAGGGAGACCTGGAATTCCACTTTGATC
CAAGTGAAAGAAAAACTGCGGGAGCATTACAACAAAACGATCAAATTTGAACCTTCTTCTGGAGGTGACC
TGGAGGTTACGACGCACAGTTTTAACTGTAGGGGAGAATTCTTCTACTGCGATACGACCAAGCTGTTCAA
CGAGACTAAGCTGTTTAACGAGTCAGAATACGTTGACAATAAGACTATTATCTTGCCCTGCCGGATAAAG
CAAATTATCAATATGTGGCAAGAAGTGGGAAGGGCAATGTACGCGCCGCCGATTGAAGGGAATATTACTT
GCAAGAGCAACATAACTGGTCTTCTTCTCACATGGGATGGTGGAGAGAACAGTACCGAAGGCGTTTTTAG
GCCTGGCGGTGGCAATATGAAGGATAACTGGCGCTCAGAACTCTATAAGTACAAAGTCGTCGAAATAAAG
CCCTTGGGCGTTGCGCCTACGAAAAGTAAACGAAAAGTAGTAGGGAGGGAAAAGCGAGCGGTTGGCTTGG
GTGCAGTGCTTCTCGGGTTCCTGGGAGCTGCGGGGTCAACAATGGGAGCTGCTTCCATAACCTTGACTGT
GCAGGCAAGGCAGCTGCTGAGTGGGATAGTGCAGCAACAATCCAATCTGCTTAGGGCAATTGAAGCTCAG
CAACATCTTTTGCAGCTCACAGTCTGGGGCATAAAGCAACTGCAAACCAGAGTCCTCGCGATTGAGCGGT
ATCTTAAGGACCAGCAACTGCTGGGACTCTGGGGGTGTTCCGGGAAGCTTATTTGTGCCACTGCGGTACC
ATGGAACTCCTCTTGGTCCAACAAGTCTCTGGGCGATATTTGGGACAATATGACGTGGATGCAGTGGGAT
CGCGAGATATCCAACTACACCAACACGATCTTCCGGCTTCTCGAAGACAGTCAGAATCAACAAGAGAAGA
ATGAGAAGGATCTGTTGGCCCTTGACAGCTGGAAAAATCTTTGGAATTGGTTTGACATTACTAACTGGCT
GTGGTACATAAAAATCTTCATAATGATTGTCGGTGGCCTTATCGGTCTCCGCATCATATTCGGGGTATTG
GCTATAGTCAAAAGGGTACGCCAGGGGTATAGCCCGTTGAGTTTCCAAACGCTCATTCCGAATCCGCGAG
GTCCTGATCGCTTGGGACGGATCGAAGAGGAAGGAGGTGAACAAGACAAGGATCGATCCATACGACTGGT
CTCTGGGTTTCTTGCCCTCGCGTGGGACGACCTCAGATCACTGTGCCTGTTCTCTTATCATCAATTGAGG
GACTTCATACTGACCGCAGCAAGAGCCGCAGAGCTGCTGGGTCGCAGTTCCCTGCGAGGTCTTCAGCGAG
GTTGGGAAGTACTCAAGTACCTCGGAAATCTGGTCCAATACTGGGGTCTCGAACTGAAGCGATCCGCGAT
AAACCTCTTTGACACAATAGCAATTGCGGTGGCCGAGGGAACGGACCGAATAATAGAAGTCATACAGCGC
ATTTGCAGGGCTATCCGATATATCCCAACCCGAATTCGACAAGGTTTCGAAGCCGCATTGTTGTAGTAAC
TCGAGGCCGGCAAGGCCGGATCCAGACATGATAAGATACATTGATGAGTTTGGACAAACCACAACTAGAA
TGCAGTGAAAAAAATGCTTTATTTGTGAAATTTGTGATGCTATTGCTTTATTTGTAACCATTATAAGCTG
CAATAAACAAGTTAACAACAACAATTGCATTCATTTTATGTTTCAGGTTCAGGGGGAGGTGGGGAGGTTT
TTTAAAGCAAGTAAAACCTCTACAAATGTGGTATGGCTGATTATGATCCGGCTGCCTCGCGCGTTTCGGT
GATGACGGTGAAAACCTCTGACACATGCAGCTCCCGGAGACGGTCACAGCTTGTCTGTAAGCGGATGCCG
GGAGCAGACAAGCCCGTCAGGGCGCGTCAGCGGGTGTTGGCGGGTGTCGGGGCGCAGCCATGACCGGTCG
ACTCTAGA
