>Addgene plasmid #111840 | pCEP4-DU422gp160-QES.c03 | addgene partial sequence | sequence record 212743 | Addgene Partial NGS Result
GCCCTGCTTCATCCCCGTGGCCCGTTGCTCGCGTTTGCTGGCGGTGTCCCCGGAAGAAATATATTTGCAT
GTCTTTAGTTCTATGATGACACAAACCCCGCCCAGCGTCTTGTCATTGGCGAATTCGAACACGCAGATGC
AGTCGGGGCGGCGCGGTCCGAGGTCCACTTCGCATATTAAGGTGACGCGTGTGGCCTCGAACACCGAGCG
ACCCTGCAGCGACCCGCTTAACAGCGTCAACAGCGTGCCGCAGATCCCGGGGGGCAATGAGATATGAAAA
AGCCTGAACTCACCGCGACGTCTGTCGAGAAGTTTCTGATCGAAAAGTTCGACAGCGTCTCCGACCTGAT
GCAGCTCTCGGAGGGCGAAGAATCTCGTGCTTTCAGCTTCGATGTAGGAGGGCGTGGATATGTCCTGCGG
GTAAATAGCTGCGCCGATGGTTTCTACAAAGATCGTTATGTTTATCGGCACTTTGCATCGGCCGCGCTCC
CGATTCCGGAAGTGCTTGACATTGGGGAATTCAGCGAGAGCCTGACCTATTGCATCTCCCGCCGTGCACA
GGGTGTCACGTTGCAAGACCTGCCTGAAACCGAACTGCCCGCTGTTCTGCAGCCGGTCGCGGAGGCCATG
GATGCGATCGCTGCGGCCGATCTTAGCCAGACGAGCGGGTTCGGCCCATTCGGACCGCAAGGAATCGGTC
AATACACTACATGGCGTGATTTCATATGCGCGATTGCTGATCCCCATGTGTATCACTGGCAAACTGTGAT
GGACGACACCGTCAGTGCGTCCGTCGCGCAGGCTCTCGATGAGCTGATGCTTTGGGCCGAGGACTGCCCC
GAAGTCCGGCACCTCGTGCACGCGGATTTCGGCTCCAACAATGTCCTGACGGACAATGGCCGCATAACAG
CGGTCATTGACTGGAGCGAGGCGATGTTCGGGGATTCCCAATACGAGGTCGCCAACATCTTCTTCTGGAG
GCCGTGGTTGGCTTGTATGGAGCAGCAGACGCGCTACTTCGAGCGGAGGCATCCGGAGCTTGCAGGATCG
CCGCGGCTCCGGGCGTATATGCTCCGCATTGGTCTTGACCAACTCTATCAGAGCTTGGTTGACGGCAATT
TCGATGATGCAGCTTGGGCGCAGGGTCGATGCGACGCAATCGTCCGATCCGGAGCCGGGACTGTCGGGCG
TACACAAATCGCCCGCAGAAGCGCGGCCGTCTGGACCGATGGCTGTGTAGAAGTACTCGCCGATAGTGGA
AACCGACGCCCCAGCACTCGTCCGGATCGGGAGATGGGGGAGGCTAACTGAAACACGGAAGGAGACAATA
CCGGAAGGAACCCGCGCTATGACGGCAATAAAAAGACAGAATAAAACGCACGGGTGTTGGGTCGTTTGTT
CATAAACGCGGGGTTCGGTCCCAGGGCTGGCACTCTGTCGATACCCCACCGAGACCCCATTGGGGCCAAT
ACGCCCGCGTTTCTTCCTTTTCCCCACCCCACCCCCCAAGTTCGGGTGAAGGCCCAGGGCTCGCAGCCAA
CGTCGGGGCGGCAGGCCCTGCCATAGCCACTGGCCCCGTGGGTTAGGGACGGGGTCCCCCATGGGGAATG
GTTTATGGTTCGTGGGGGTTATTATTTTGGGCGTTGCGTGGGGTCAGGTCCACGACTGGACTGAGCAGAC
AGACCCATGGTTTTTGGATGGCCTGGGCATGGACCGCATGTACTGGCGCGACACGAACACCGGGCGTCTG
TGGCTGCCAAACACCCCCGACCCCCAAAAACCACCGCGCGGATTTCTGGCGTGCCAAGCTAGTCGACCAA
TTCTCATGTTTGACAGCTTATCATCGCAGATCCGGGCAACGTTGTTGCCATTGCTGCAGGCGCAGAACTG
GTAGGTATGGAAGATCTATACATTGAATCAATATTGGCAATTAGCCATATTAGTCATTGGTTATATAGCA
TAAATCAATATTGGCTATTGGCCATTGCATACGTTGTATCTATATCATAATATGTACATTTATATTGGCT
CATGTCCAATATGACCGCCATGTTGACATTGATTATTGACTAGTTATTAATAGTAATCAATTACGGGGTC
ATTAGTTCATAGCCCATATATGGAGTTCCGCGTTACATAACTTACGGTAAATGGCCCGCCTGGCTGACCG
CCCAACGACCCCCGCCCATTGACGTCAATAATGACGTATGTTCCCATAGTAACGCCAATAGGGACTTTCC
ATTGACGTCAATGGGTGGAGTATTTACGGTAAACTGCCCACTTGGCAGTACATCAAGTGTATCATATGCC
AAGTCCGCCCCCTATTGACGTCAATGACGGTAAATGGCCCGCCTGGCATTATGCCCAGTACATGACCTTA
CGGGACTTTCCTACTTGGCAGTACATCTACGTATTAGTCATCGCTATTACCATGGTGATGCGGTTTTGGC
AGTACACCAATGGGCGTGGATAGCGGTTTGACTCACGGGGATTTCCAAGTCTCCACCCCATTGACGTCAA
TGGGAGTTTGTTTTGGCACCAAAATCAACGGGACTTTCCAAAATGTCGTAATAACCCCGCCCCGTTGACG
CAAATGGGCGGTAGGCGTGTACGGTGGGAGGTCTATATAAGCAGAGCTCGTTTAGTGAACCGTCAGATCT
CTAGAAGCTGGGTACCAGCTGCTAGCGCCACCATGCCCATGGGTTCCCTCCAACCACTTGCAACGCTTTA
TCTGCTCGGCATGCTTGTAGCGTCAGTGCTTGCAAATCTCGACCTTTGGGTCACCGTATACTACGGAGTC
CCCGTGTGGAAAGAGGCTAAGACGACCCTGTTTTGTGCGTCAGACGCGAAAGCGTATGACAAGGAAGTGC
ATAACGTGTGGGCAACACACGCATGTGTTCCGACGGACCCTAACCCGCAGGAAATCGTCCTTGAAAACGT
GACCGAAAACTTCAACATGTGGAAGAACGACATGGTTGACCAAATGCACGAGGACATAATCAGTCTTTGG
GATCAATCCTTGAAGCCCTGTGTGAAGCTGACGCCTTTGTGCGTAACTTTGAACTGTAAAAACGTAAATA
TTTCAGCGAATGCTAACGCGACCGCTACACTTAATTCAAGTATGAACGGCGAAATAAAGAATTGCTCCTT
CAACACCACGACAGAACTTAGAGATAAAAAGCAAAAAGTCTACGCCCTTTTCTATAAACCGGATCTCGTG
CCACTTAACGGTGGTGAGCACAATGAGACAGGTGAGTACATTCTCATCAACTGCAATTCATCTACAATAA
CGCAAGCATGTCCGAAAGTTTCCTTCGATCCGATCCCTATTCACTACTGCGCTCCTGCAGGGTACGCCAT
ACTGAAGTGTAACAATAAAACGTTTAACGGAACAGGCCCTTGCAATAATGTAAGTACTGTCCAGTGCACG
CATGGCATAAAACCCACCATGAGCACACAACTTCTTCTTAACGGATCACTCGCCGAGGAAGAGATCATCG
TGCGAAGTGAGAACTTGACGAATAATATAAAGACGATCATAGTCCATCTCAACAAGTCCGTCGAGATTAA
ATGCACTAGGCCCAACAACAATACGCGGAAATCCGTACGGATAGGTCCTGGACAAACATTCTATGCTACC
GGTGAGATTATAGGTGATATACGCGAAGCTCATTGCAATATCAGTAGGGAGACCTGGAATTCCACTTTGA
TCCAAGTGAAAGAAAAACTGCGGGAGCATTACAACAAAACGATCAAATTTGAACCTTCTTCTGGAGGTGA
CCTGGAGGTTACGACGCACAGTTTTAACTGTAGGGGAGAATTCTTCTACTGCGATACGACCAAGCTGTTC
AACGAGACTAAGCTGTTTAACGAGTCAGAATACGTTGACAATAAGACTATTATCTTGCCCTGCCGGATAA
AGCAAATTATCAATATGTGGCAAGAAGTGGGAAGGGCAATGTACGCGCCGCCGATTGAAGGGAATATTAC
TTGCAAGAGCAACATAACTGGTCTTCTTCTCACATGGGATGGTGGAGAGAACAGTACCGAAGGCGTTTTT
AGGCCTGGCGGTGGCAATATGAAGGATAACTGGCGCTCAGAACTCTATAAGTACAAAGTCGTCGAAATAA
AGCCCTTGGGCGTTGCGCCTACGAAAAGTAAACGAAAAGTAGTAGGGAGGGAAAAGCGAGCGGTTGGCTT
GGGTGCAGTGCTTCTCGGGTTCCTGGGAGCTGCGGGGTCAACAATGGGAGCTGCTTCCATAACCTTGACT
GTGCAGGCAAGGCAGCTGCTGAGTGGGATAGTGCAGCAACAATCCAATCTGCTTAGGGCAATTGAAGCTC
AGCAACATCTTTTGCAGCTCACAGTCTGGGGCATAAAGCAACTGCAAACCAGAGTCCTCGCGATTGAGCG
GTATCTTAAGGACCAGCAACTGCTGGGACTCTGGGGGTGTTCCGGGAAGCTTATTTGTGCCACTGCGGTA
CCATGGAACTCCTCTTGGTCCAACAAGTCTCTGGGCGATATTTGGGACAATATGACGTGGATGCAGTGGG
ATCGCGAGATATCCAACTACACCAACACGATCTTCCGGCTTCTCGAAGACAGTCAGAATCAACAAGAGAA
GAATGAGAAGGATCTGTTGGCCCTTGACAGCTGGAAAAATCTTTGGAATTGGTTTGACATTACTAACTGG
CTGTGGTACATAAAAATCTTCATAATGATTGTCGGTGGCCTTATCGGTCTCCGCATCATATTCGGGGTAT
TGGCTATAGTCAAAAGGGTACGCCAGGGGTATAGCCCGTTGAGTTTCCAAACGCTCATTCCGAATCCGCG
AGGTCCTGATCGCTTGGGACGGATCGAAGAGGAAGGAGGTGAACAAGACAAGGATCGATCCATACGACTG
GTCTCTGGGTTTCTTGCCCTCGCGTGGGACGACCTCAGATCACTGTGCCTGTTCTCTTATCATCAATTGA
GGGACTTCATACTGACCGCAGCAAGAGCCGCAGAGCTGCTGGGTCGCAGTTCCCTGCGAGGTCTTCAGCG
AGGTTGGGAAGTACTCAAGTACCTCGGAAATCTGGTCCAATACTGGGGTCTCGAACTGAAGCGATCCGCG
ATAAACCTCTTTGACACAATAGCAATTGCGGTGGCCGAGGGAACGGACCGAATAATAGAAGTCATACAGC
GCATTTGCAGGGCTATCCGATATATCCCAACCCGAATTCGACAAGGTTTCGAAGCCGCATTGTTGTAGTA
ACTCGAGGCCGGCAAGGCCGGATCCAGACATGATAAGATACATTGATGAGTTTGGACAAACCACAACTAG
AATGCAGTGAAAAAAATGCTTTATTTGTGAAATTTGTGATGCTATTGCTTTATTTGTAACCATTATAAGC
TGCAATAAACAAGTTAACAACAACAATTGCATTCATTTTATGTTTCAGGTTCAGGGGGAGGTGTGGGAGG
TTTTTTAAAGCAAGTAAAACCTCTACAAATGTGGTATGGCTGATTATGATCCGGCTGCCTCGCGCGTTTC
GGTGATGACGGTGAAAACCTCTGACACATGCAGCTCCCGGAGACGGTCACAGCTTGTCTGTAAGCGGATG
CCGGGAGCAGACAAGCCCGTCAGGGCGCGTCAGCGGGTGTTGGCGGGTGTCGGGGCGCAGCCATGAGGTC
GACTCTAGAGGATCGATCCCCGCCCCGGACGAACTAAACCTGACTACGACATCTCTGCCCCTTCTACGCG
GGGCAGTGCATGTAATCCCTTCAGTTGGTTGGTACAACTTGCCAACTGGGCCCTGTTCCACATGTGACAC
GGGGGGGGACCAAACACAAAGGGGTTCTCTGACTGTAGTTGACATCCTTATAAATGGATGTGCACATTTG
CCAACACTGAGTGGCTTTCATCCTGGAGCAGACTTTGCAGTCTGTGGACTGCAACACAACATTGCCTTTA
TGTGTAACTCTTGGCTGAAGCTCTTACACCAATGCTGGGGGACATGTACCTCCCAGGGGCCCAGGAAGAC
TACGGGAGGCTACACCAACGTCAATCAGAGGGGCCTGTGTAGCTACCGATAAGCGGACCCTCAAGAGGGC
ATTAGCAATAGTGTTTATAAGGCCCCCTTGTTAACCCTAAACGGGTAGCATATGCTTCCCGGGTAGTAGT
ATATACTATCCAGACTAACCCTAATTCAATAGCATATGTTACCCAACGGGAAGCATATGCTATCGAATTA
GGGTTAGTAAAAGGGTCCTAAGGAACAGCGATATCTCCCACCCCATGAGCTGTCACGGTTTTATTTACAT
GGGGTCAGGATTCCACGAGGGTAGTGAACCATTTTAGTCACAAGGGCAGTGGCTGAAGATCAAGGAGCGG
GCAGTGAACTCTCCTGAATCTTCGCCTGCTTCTTCATTCTCCTTCGTTTAGCTAATAGAATAACTGCTGA
GTTGTGAACAGTAAGGTGTATGTGAGGTGCTCGAAAACAAGGTTTCAGGTGACGCCCCCAGAATAAAATT
TGGACGGGGGGTTCAGTGGTGGCATTGTGCTATGACACCAATATAACCCTCACAAACCCCTTGGGCAATA
AATACTAGTGTAGGAATGAAACATTCTGAATATCTTTAACAATAGAAATCCATGGGGTGGGGACAAGCCG
TAAAGACTGGATGTCCATCTCACACGAATTTATGGCTATGGGCAACACATAATCCTAGTGCAATATGATA
CTGGGGTTATTAAGATGTGTCCCAGGCAGGGACCAAGACAGGTGAACCATGTTGTTACACTCTATTTGTA
ACAAGGGGAAAGAGAGTGGACGCCGACAGCAGCGGACTCCACTGGTTGTCTCTAACACCCCCGAAAATTA
AACGGGGCTCCACGCCAATGGGGCCCATAAACAAAGACAAGTGGCCACTCTTTTTTTTGAAATTGTGGAG
TGGGGGCACGCGTCAGCCCCCACACGCCGCCCTGCGGTTTTGGACTGTAAAATAAGGGTGTAATAACTTG
GCTGATTGTAACCCCGCTAACCACTGCGGTCAAACCACTTGCCCACAAAACCACTAATGGCACCCCGGGG
AATACCTGCATAAGTAGGTGGGCGGGCCAAGATAGGGGCGCGATTGCTGCGATCTGGAGGACAAATTACA
CACACTTGCGCCTGAGCGCCAAGCACAGGGTTGTTGGTCCTCATATTCACGAGGTCGCTGAGAGCACGGT
GGGCTAATGTTGCCATGGGTAGCATATACTACCCAAATATCTGGATAGCATATGCTATCCTAATCTATAT
CTGGGTAGCATAGGCTATCCTAATCTATATCTGGGTAGCATATGCTATCCTAATCTATATCTGGGTAGTA
TATGCTATCCTAATTTATATCTGGGTAGCATAGGCTATCCTAATCTATATCTGGGTAGCATATGCTATCC
TAATCTATATCTGGGTAGTATATGCTATCCTAATCTGTATCCGGGTAGCATATGCTATCCTAATAGAGAT
TAGGGTAGTATATGCTATCCTAATTTATATCTGGGTAGCATATACTACCCAAATATCTGGATAGCATATG
CTATCCTAATCTATATCTGGGTAGCATATGCTATCCTAATCTATATCTGGGTAGCATAGGCTATCCTAAT
CTATATCTGGGTAGCATATGCTATCCTAATCTATATCTGGGTAGTATATGCTATCCTAATTTATATCTGG
GTAGCATAGGCTATCCTAATCTATATCTGGGTAGCATATGCTATCCTAATCTATATCTGGGTAGTATATG
CTATCCTAATCTGTATCCGGGTAGCATATGCTATCCTCATGCATATACAGTCAGCATATGATACCCAGTA
GTAGAGTGGGAGTGCTATCCTTTGCATATGCCGCCACCTCCCAAGGGGGCGTGAATTTTCGCTGCTTGTC
CTTTTCCTGCTGGTTGCTCCCATTCTTAGGTGAATTTAAGGAGGCCAGGCTAAAGCCGTCGCATGTCTGA
TTGCTCACCAGGTAAATGTCGCTAATGTTTTCCAACGCGAGAAGGTGTTGAGCGCGGAGCTGAGTGACGT
GACAACATGGGTATGCCCAATTGCCCCATGTTGGGAGGACGAAAATGGTGACAAGACAGATGGCCAGAAA
TACACCAACAGCACGCATGATGTCTACTGGGGATTTATTCTTTAGTGCGGGGGAATACACGGCTTTTAAT
ACGATTGAGGGCGTCTCCTAACAAGTTACATCACTCCTGCCCTTCCTCACCCTCATCTCCATCACCTCCT
TCATCTCCGTCATCTCCGTCATCACCCTCCGCGGCAGCCCCTTCCACCATAGGTGGAAACCAGGGAGGCA
AATCTACTCCATCGTCAAAGCTGCACACAGTCACCCTGATATTGCAGGTAGGAGCGGGCTTTGTCATAAC
AAGGTCCTTAATCGCATCCTTCAAAACCTCAGCAAATATATGAGTTTGTAAAAAGACCATGAAATAACAG
ACAATGGACTCCCTTAGCGGGCCAGGTTGTGGGCCGGGTCCAGGGGCCATTCCAAAGGGGAGACGACTCA
ATGGTGTAAGACGACATTGTGGAATAGCAAGGGCAGTTCCTCGCCTTAGGTTGTAAAGGGAGGTCTTACT
ACCTCCATATACGAACACACCGGCGACCCAAGTTCCTTCGTCGGTAGTCCTTTCTACGTGACTCCTAGCC
AGGAGAGCTCTTAAACCTTCTGCAATGTTCTCAAATTTCGGGTTGGAACCTCCTTGACCACGATGCTTTC
CAAACCACCCTCCTTTTTTGCGCCTGCCTCCATCACCCTGACCCCGGGGTCCAGTGCTTGGGCCTTCTCC
TGGGTCATCTGCGGGGCCCTGCTCTATCGCTCCCGGGGGCACGTCAGGCTCACCATCTGGGCCACCTTCT
TGGTGGTATTCAAAATAATCGGCTTCCCCTACAGGGTGGAAAAATGGCCTTCTACCTGGAGGGGGCCTGC
GCGGTGGAGACCCGGATGATGATGACTGACTACTGGGACTCCTGGGCCTCTTTTCTCCACGTCCACGACC
TCTCCCCCTGGCTCTTTCACGACTTCCCCCCCTGGCTCTTTCACGTCCTCTACCCCGGCGGCCTCCACTA
CCTCCTCGACCCCGGCCTCCACTACCTCCTCGACCCCGGCCTCCACTGCCTCCTCGACCCCGGCCTCCAC
CTCCTGCTCCTGCCCCTCCTGCTCCTGCCCCTCCTCCTGCTCCTGCCCCTCCTGCCCCTCCTGCTCCTGC
CCCTCCTGCCCCTCCTGCTCCTGCCCCTCCTGCCCCTCCTGCTCCTGCCCCTCCTGCCCCTCCTCCTGCT
CCTGCCCCTCCTGCCCCTCCTCCTGCTCCTGCCCCTCCTGCCCCTCCTGCTCCTGCCCCTCCTGCCCCTC
CTGCTCCTGCCCCTCCTGCCCCTCCTGCTCCTGCCCCTCCTGCTCCTGCCCCTCCTGCTCCTGCCCCTCC
TGCTCCTGCCCCTCCTGCCCCTCCTGCCCCTCCTCCTGCTCCTGCCCCTCCTGCTCCTGCCCCTCCTGCC
CCTCCTGCCCCTCCTGCTCCTGCCCCTCCTCCTGCTCCTGCCCCTCCTGCCCCTCCTGCCCCTCCTCCTG
CTCCTGCCCCTCCTGCCCCTCCTCCTGCTCCTGCCCCTCCTCCTGCTCCTGCCCCTCCTGCCCCTCCTGC
CCCTCCTCCTGCTCCTGCCCCTCCTGCCCCTCCTCCTGCTCCTGCCCCTCCTCCTGCTCCTGCCCCTCCT
GCCCCTCCTGCCCCTCCTCCTGCTCCTGCCCCTCCTCCTGCTCCTGCCCCTCCTGCCCCTCCTGCCCCTC
CTGCCCCTCCTCCTGCTCCTGCCCCTCCTCCTGCTCCTGCCCCTCCTGCTCCTGCCCCTCCCGCTCCTGC
TCCTGCTCCTGTTCCACCGTGGGTCCCTTTGCAGCCAATGCAACTTGGACGTTTTTGGGGTCTCCGGACA
CCATCTCTATGTCTTGGCCCTGATCCTGAGCCGCCCGGGGCTCCTGGTCTTCCGCCTCCTCGTCCTCGTC
CTCTTCCCCGTCCTCGTCCATGGTTATCACCCCCTCTTCTTTGAGGTCCACTGCCGCCGGAGCCTTCTGG
TCCAGATGTGTCTCCCTTCTCTCCTAGGCCATTTCCAGGTCCTGTACCTGGCCCCTCGTCAGACATGATT
CACACTAAAAGAGATCAATAGACATCTTTATTAGACGACGCTCAGTGAATACAGGGAGTGCAGACTCCTG
CCCCCTCCAACAGCCCCCCCACCCTCATCCCCTTCATGGTCGCTGTCAGACAGATCCAGGTCTGAAAATT
CCCCATCCTCCGAACCATCCTCGTCCTCATCACCAATTACTCGCAGCCCGGAAAACTCCCGCTGAACATC
CTCAAGATTTGCGTCCTGAGCCTCAAGCCAGGCCTCAAATTCCTCGTCCCCCTTTTTGCTGGACGGTAGG
GATGGGGATTCTCGGGACCCCTCCTCTTCCTCTTCAAGGTCACCAGACAGAGATGCTACTGGGGCAACGG
AAGAAAAGCTGGGTGCGGCCTGTGAGGATCAGCTTATCGATGATAAGCTGTCAAACATGAGAATTCTTGA
AGACGAAAGGGCCTCGTGATACGCCTATTTTTATAGGTTAATGTCATGATAATAATGGTTTCTTAGACGT
CAGGTGGCACTTTTCGGGGAAATGTGCGCGGAACCCCTATTTGTTTATTTTTCTAAATACATTCAAATAT
GTATCCGCTCATGAGACAATAACCCTGATAAATGCTTCAATAATATTGAAAAAGGAAGAGTATGAGTATT
CAACATTTCCGTGTCGCCCTTATTCCCTTTTTTGCGGCATTTTGCCTTCCTGTTTTTGCTCACCCAGAAA
CGCTGGTGAAAGTAAAAGATGCTGAAGATCAGTTGGGTGCACGAGTGGGTTACATCGAACTGGATCTCAA
CAGCGGTAAGATCCTTGAGAGTTTTCGCCCCGAAGAACGTTTTCCAATGATGAGCACTTTTAAAGTTCTG
CTATGTGGCGCGGTATTATCCCGTGTTGACGCCGGGCAAGAGCAACTCGGTCGCCGCATACACTATTCTC
AGAATGACTTGGTTGAGTACTCACCAGTCACAGAAAAGCATCTTACGGATGGCATGACAGTAAGAGAATT
ATGCAGTGCTGCCATAACCATGAGTGATAACACTGCGGCCAACTTACTTCTGACAACGATCGGAGGACCG
AAGGAGCTAACCGCTTTTTTGCACAACATGGGGGATCATGTAACTCGCCTTGATCGTTGGGAACCGGAGC
TGAATGAAGCCATACCAAACGACGAGCGTGACACCACGATGCCTGCAGCAATGGCAACAACGTTGCGCAA
ACTATTAACTGGCGAACTACTTACTCTAGCTTCCCGGCAACAATTAATAGACTGGATGGAGGCGGATAAA
GTTGCAGGACCACTTCTGCGCTCGGCCCTTCCGGCTGGCTGGTTTATTGCTGATAAATCTGGAGCCGGTG
AGCGTGGGTCTCGCGGTATCATTGCAGCACTGGGGCCAGATGGTAAGCCCTCCCGTATCGTAGTTATCTA
CACGACGGGGAGTCAGGCAACTATGGATGAACGAAATAGACAGATCGCTGAGATAGGTGCCTCACTGATT
AAGCATTGGTAACTGTCAGACCAAGTTTACTCATATATACTTTAGATTGATTTAAAACTTCATTTTTAAT
TTAAAAGGATCTAGGTGAAGATCCTTTTTGATAATCTCATGACCAAAATCCCTTAACGTGAGTTTTCGTT
CCACTGAGCGTCAGACCCCGTAGAAAAGATCAAAGGATCTTCTTGAGATCCTTTTTTTCTGCGCGTAATC
TGCTGCTTGCAAACAAAAAAACCACCGCTACCAGCGGTGGTTTGTTTGCCGGATCAAGAGCTACCAACTC
TTTTTCCGAAGGTAACTGGCTTCAGCAGAGCGCAGATACCAAATACTGTCCTTCTAGTGTAGCCGTAGTT
AGGCCACCACTTCAAGAACTCTGTAGCACCGCCTACATACCTCGCTCTGCTAATCCTGTTACCAGTGGCT
GCTGCCAGTGGCGATAAGTCGTGTCTTACCGGGTTGGACTCAAGACGATAGTTACCGGATAAGGCGCAGC
GGTCGGGCTGAACGGGGGGTTCGTGCACACAGCCCAGCTTGGAGCGAACGACCTACACCGAACTGAGATA
CCTACAGCGTGAGCTATGAGAAAGCGCCACGCTTCCCGAAGGGAGAAAGGCGGACAGGTATCCGGTAAGC
GGCAGGGTCGGAACAGGAGAGCGCACGAGGGAGCTTCCAGGGGGAAACGCCTGGTATCTTTATAGTCCTG
TCGGGTTTCGCCACCTCTGACTTGAGCGTCGATTTTTGTGATGCTCGTCAGGGGGGCGGAGCCTATGGAA
AAACGCCAGCAACGCGGCCTTTTTACGGTTCCTGGCCTTTTGCTG
